>Addgene plasmid #90615 | CENPE C4.1 gRNA | addgene full sequence | sequence record 182881 | Addgene NGS Result
CAGTGAGCGAGGAAGCGGAAGAGCGCCCAATACGCAAACCGCCTCTCCCCGCGCGTTGGCCGATTCATTA
ATGCAGCTGGCACGACAGGTTTCCCGACTGGAAAGCGGGCAGTGAGCGCAACGCAATTAATGTGAGTTAG
CTCACTCATTAGGCACCCCAGGCTTTACACTTTATGCTTCCGGCTCGTATGTTGTGTGGAATTGTGAGCG
GATAACAATTTCACACAGGAAACAGCTATGACCATGATTACGCCAAGCGCGCAATTAACCCTCACTAAAG
GGAACAAAAGCTGGAGCTGCAAGCTTAATGTAGTCTTATGCAATACTCTTGTAGTCTTGCAACATGGTAA
CGATGAGTTAGCAACATGCCTTACAAGGAGAGAAAAAGCACCGTGCATGCCGATTGGTGGAAGTAAGGTG
GTACGATCGTGCCTTATTAGGAAGGCAACAGACGGGTCTGACATGGATTGGACGAACCACTGAATTGCCG
CATTGCAGAGATATTGTATTTAAGTGCCTAGCTCGATACATAAACGGGTCTCTCTGGTTAGACCAGATCT
GAGCCTGGGAGCTCTCTGGCTAACTAGGGAACCCACTGCTTAAGCCTCAATAAAGCTTGCCTTGAGTGCT
TCAAGTAGTGTGTGCCCGTCTGTTGTGTGACTCTGGTAACTAGAGATCCCTCAGACCCTTTTAGTCAGTG
TGGAAAATCTCTAGCAGTGGCGCCCGAACAGGGACTTGAAAGCGAAAGGGAAACCAGAGGAGCTCTCTCG
ACGCAGGACTCGGCTTGCTGAAGCGCGCACGGCAAGAGGCGAGGGGCGGCGACTGGTGAGTACGCCAAAA
ATTTTGACTAGCGGAGGCTAGAAGGAGAGAGATGGGTGCGAGAGCGTCAGTATTAAGCGGGGGAGAATTA
GATCGCGATGGGAAAAAATTCGGTTAAGGCCAGGGGGAAAGAAAAAATATAAATTAAAACATATAGTATG
GGCAAGCAGGGAGCTAGAACGATTCGCAGTTAATCCTGGCCTGTTAGAAACATCAGAAGGCTGTAGACAA
ATACTGGGACAGCTACAACCATCCCTTCAGACAGGATCAGAAGAACTTAGATCATTATATAATACAGTAG
CAACCCTCTATTGTGTGCATCAAAGGATAGAGATAAAAGACACCAAGGAAGCTTTAGACAAGATAGAGGA
AGAGCAAAACAAAAGTAAGACCACCGCACAGCAAGCGGCCGCTGATCTTCAGACCTGGAGGAGGAGATAT
GAGGGACAATTGGAGAAGTGAATTATATAAATATAAAGTAGTAAAAATTGAACCATTAGGAGTAGCACCC
ACCAAGGCAAAGAGAAGAGTGGTGCAGAGAGAAAAAAGAGCAGTGGGAATAGGAGCTTTGTTCCTTGGGT
TCTTGGGAGCAGCAGGAAGCACTATGGGCGCAGCGTCAATGACGCTGACGGTACAGGCCAGACAATTATT
GTCTGGTATAGTGCAGCAGCAGAACAATTTGCTGAGGGCTATTGAGGCGCAACAGCATCTGTTGCAACTC
ACAGTCTGGGGCATCAAGCAGCTCCAGGCAAGAATCCTGGCTGTGGAAAGATACCTAAAGGATCAACAGC
TCCTGGGGATTTGGGGTTGCTCTGGAAAACTCATTTGCACCACTGCTGTGCCTTGGAATGCTAGTTGGAG
TAATAAATCTCTGGAACAGATTTGGAATCACACGACCTGGATGGAGTGGGACAGAGAAATTAACAATTAC
ACAAGCTTAATACACTCCTTAATTGAAGAATCGCAAAACCAGCAAGAAAAGAATGAACAAGAATTATTGG
AATTAGATAAATGGGCAAGTTTGTGGAATTGGTTTAACATAACAAATTGGCTGTGGTATATAAAATTATT
CATAATGATAGTAGGAGGCTTGGTAGGTTTAAGAATAGTTTTTGCTGTACTTTCTATAGTGAATAGAGTT
AGGCAGGGATATTCACCATTATCGTTTCAGACCCACCTCCCAACCCCGAGGGGACCCAGAGAGGGCCTAT
TTCCCATGATTCCTTCATATTTGCATATACGATACAAGGCTGTTAGAGAGATAATTAGAATTAATTTGAC
TGTAAACACAAAGATATTAGTACAAAATACGTGACGTAGAAAGTAATAATTTCTTGGGTAGTTTGCAGTT
TTAAAATTATGTTTTAAAATGGACTATCATATGCTTACCGTAACTTGAAAGTATTTCGATTTCTTGGCTT
TATATATCTTGTGGAAAGGACGAAACACCGCACTCGCACGCAGACGGCCAGTTTAAGAGCTATGCTGGAA
ACAGCATAGCAAGTTTAAATAAGGCTAGTCCGTTATCAACTTGAAAAAGTGGCACCGAGTCGGTGCTTTT
TTTGAATTCTAGATCTTGAGACAAATGGCAGTATTCATCCACAATTTTAAAAGAAAAGGGGGGATTGGGG
GGTACAGTGCAGGGGAAAGAATAGTAGACATAATAGCAACAGACATACAAACTAAAGAATTACAAAAACA
AATTACAAAAATTCAAAATTTTCGGGTTTATTACAGGGACAGCAGAGATCCACTTTGGCGCCGGCTCGAG
TGGCTCCGGTGCCCGTCAGTGGGCAGAGCGCACATCGCCCACAGTCCCCGAGAAGTTGGGGGGAGGGGTC
GGCAATTGAACCGGTGCCTAGAGAAGGTGGCGCGGGGTAAACTGGGAAAGTGATGTCGTGTACTGGCTCC
GCCTTTTTCCCGAGGGTGGGGGAGAACCGTATATAAGTGCAGTAGTCGCCGTGAACGTTCTTTTTCGCAA
CGGGTTTGCCGCCAGAACACAGGTGTCGTGACGCGGGATCCGCCACCATGACCGAGTACAAGCCCACGGT
GCGCCTCGCCACCCGCGACGACGTCCCCAGGGCCGTACGCACCCTCGCCGCCGCGTTCGCCGACTACCCC
GCCACGCGCCACACCGTCGATCCGGACCGCCACATCGAGCGGGTCACCGAGCTGCAAGAACTCTTCCTCA
CGCGCGTCGGGCTCGACATCGGCAAGGTGTGGGTCGCGGACGACGGCGCCGCGGTGGCGGTCTGGACCAC
GCCGGAGAGCGTCGAAGCGGGGGCGGTGTTCGCCGAGATCGGCCCGCGCATGGCCGAGTTGAGCGGTTCC
CGGCTGGCCGCGCAGCAACAGATGGAAGGCCTCCTGGCGCCGCACCGGCCCAAGGAGCCCGCGTGGTTCC
TGGCCACCGTCGGAGTCTCGCCCGACCACCAGGGCAAGGGTCTGGGCAGCGCCGTCGTGCTCCCCGGAGT
GGAGGCGGCCGAGCGCGCCGGGGTGCCCGCCTTCCTGGAGACCTCCGCGCCCCGCAACCTCCCCTTCTAC
GAGCGGCTCGGCTTCACCGTCACCGCCGACGTCGAGGTGCCCGAAGGACCGCGCACCTGGTGCATGACCC
GCAAGCCCGGTGCCTGAACGCGTTAAGTCGACAATCAACCTCTGGATTACAAAATTTGTGAAAGATTGAC
TGGTATTCTTAACTATGTTGCTCCTTTTACGCTATGTGGATACGCTGCTTTAATGCCTTTGTATCATGCT
ATTGCTTCCCGTATGGCTTTCATTTTCTCCTCCTTGTATAAATCCTGGTTGCTGTCTCTTTATGAGGAGT
TGTGGCCCGTTGTCAGGCAACGTGGCGTGGTGTGCACTGTGTTTGCTGACGCAACCCCCACTGGTTGGGG
CATTGCCACCACCTGTCAGCTCCTTTCCGGGACTTTCGCTTTCCCCCTCCCTATTGCCACGGCGGAACTC
ATCGCCGCCTGCCTTGCCCGCTGCTGGACAGGGGCTCGGCTGTTGGGCACTGACAATTCCGTGGTGTTGT
CGGGGAAATCATCGTCCTTTCCTTGGCTGCTCGCCTGTGTTGCCACCTGGATTCTGCGCGGGACGTCCTT
CTGCTACGTCCCTTCGGCCCTCAATCCAGCGGACCTTCCTTCCCGCGGCCTGCTGCCGGCTCTGCGGCCT
CTTCCGCGTCTTCGCCTTCGCCCTCAGACGAGTCGGATCTCCCTTTGGGCCGCCTCCCCGCGTCGACTTT
AAGACCAATGACTTACAAGGCAGCTGTAGATCTTAGCCACTTTTTAAAAGAAAAGGGGGGACTGGAAGGG
CTAATTCACTCCCAACGAAGACAAGATCTGCTTTTTGCTTGTACTGGGTCTCTCTGGTTAGACCAGATCT
GAGCCTGGGAGCTCTCTGGCTAACTAGGGAACCCACTGCTTAAGCCTCAATAAAGCTTGCCTTGAGTGCT
TCAAGTAGTGTGTGCCCGTCTGTTGTGTGACTCTGGTAACTAGAGATCCCTCAGACCCTTTTAGTCAGTG
TGGAAAATCTCTAGCAGTACGTATAGTAGTTCATGTCATCTTATTATTCAGTATTTATAACTTGCAAAGA
AATGAATATCAGAGAGTGAGAGGAACTTGTTTATTGCAGCTTATAATGGTTACAAATAAAGCAATAGCAT
CACAAATTTCACAAATAAAGCATTTTTTTCACTGCATTCTAGTTGTGGTTTGTCCAAACTCATCAATGTA
TCTTATCATGTCTGGCTCTAGCTATCCCGCCCCTAACTCCGCCCATCCCGCCCCTAACTCCGCCCAGTTC
CGCCCATTCTCCGCCCCATGGCTGACTAATTTTTTTTATTTATGCAGAGGCCGAGGCCGCCTCGGCCTCT
GAGCTATTCCAGAAGTAGTGAGGAGGCTTTTTTGGAGGCCTAGGGACGTACCCAATTCGCCCTATAGTGA
GTCGTATTACGCGCGCTCACTGGCCGTCGTTTTACAACGTCGTGACTGGGAAAACCCTGGCGTTACCCAA
CTTAATCGCCTTGCAGCACATCCCCCTTTCGCCAGCTGGCGTAATAGCGAAGAGGCCCGCACCGATCGCC
CTTCCCAACAGTTGCGCAGCCTGAATGGCGAATGGG
[124 nt withheld, positions 4937-5060]
C
[91 nt withheld, positions 5062-5152]
A
[49 nt withheld, positions 5154-5202]
CCTTTGACGTTGGAGTCCACGTTCTTT
[37 nt withheld, positions 5230-5266]
ACCCTATCTCGGTCTATTCTTTTGATTTATAAGGGATTTTGCCGATTTCGGCCTATTGGTTAAAAAATGA
GCTGATTTAACAAAAATTTAACGCGAATTTTAACAAAATATTAACGCTTACAATTTAGGTGGCACTTTTC
GGGGAAATGTGCGCGGAACCCCTATTTGTTTATTTTTCTAAATACATTCAAATATGTATCCGCTCATGAG
ACAATAACCCTGATAAATGCTTCAATAATATTGAAAAAGGAAGAGTATGAGTATTCAACATTTCCGTGTC
GCCCTTATTCCCTTTTTTGCGGCATTTTGCCTTCCTGTTTTTGCTCACCCAGAAACGCTGGTGAAAGTAA
AAGATGCTGAAGATCAGTTGGGTGCACGAGTGGGTTACATCGAACTGGATCTCAACAGCGGTAAGATCCT
TGAGAGTTTTCGCCCCGAAGAACGTTTTCCAATGATGAGCACTTTTAAAGTTCTGCTATGTGGCGCGGTA
TTATCCCGTATTGACGCCGGGCAAGAGCAACTCGGTCGCCGCATACACTATTCTCAGAATGACTTGGTTG
AGTACTCACCAGTCACAGAAAAGCATCTTACGGATGGCATGACAGTAAGAGAATTATGCAGTGCTGCCAT
AACCATGAGTGATAACACTGCGGCCAACTTACTTCTGACAACGATCGGAGGACCGAAGGAGCTAACCGCT
TTTTTGCACAACATGGGGGATCATGTAACTCGCCTTGATCGTTGGGAACCGGAGCTGAATGAAGCCATAC
CAAACGACGAGCGTGACACCACGATGCCTGTAGCAATGGCAACAACGTTGCGCAAACTATTAACTGGCGA
ACTACTTACTCTAGCTTCCCGGCAACAATTAATAGACTGGATGGAGGCGGATAAAGTTGCAGGACCACTT
CTGCGCTCGGCCCTTCCGGCTGGCTGGTTTATTGCTGATAAATCTGGAGCCGGTGAGCGTGGGTCTCGCG
GTATCATTGCAGCACTGGGGCCAGATGGTAAGCCCTCCCGTATCGTAGTTATCTACACGACGGGGAGTCA
GGCAACTATGGATGAACGAAATAGACAGATCGCTGAGATAGGTGCCTCACTGATTAAGCATTGGTAACTG
TCAGACCAAGTTTACTCATATATACTTTAGATTGATTTAAAACTTCATTTTTAATTTAAAAGGATCTAGG
TGAAGATCCTTTTTGATAATCTCATGACCAAAATCCCTTAACGTGAGTTTTCGTTCCACTGAGCGTCAGA
CCCCGTAGAAAAGATCAAAGGATCTTCTTGAGATCCTTTTTTTCTGCGCGTAATCTGCTGCTTGCAAACA
AAAAAACCACCGCTACCAGCGGTGGTTTGTTTGCCGGATCAAGAGCTACCAACTCTTTTTCCGAAGGTAA
CTGGCTTCAGCAGAGCGCAGATACCAAATACTGTTCTTCTAGTGTAGCCGTAGTTAGGCCACCACTTCAA
GAACTCTGTAGCACCGCCTACATACCTCGCTCTGCTAATCCTGTTACCAGTGGCTGCTGCCAGTGGCGAT
AAGTCGTGTCTTACCGGGTTGGACTCAAGACGATAGTTACCGGATAAGGCGCAGCGGTCGGGCTGAACGG
GGGGTTCGTGCACACAGCCCAGCTTGGAGCGAACGACCTACACCGAACTGAGATACCTACAGCGTGAGCT
ATGAGAAAGCGCCACGCTTCCCGAAGGGAGAAAGGCGGACAGGTATCCGGTAAGCGGCAGGGTCGGAACA
GGAGAGCGCACGAGGGAGCTTCCAGGGGGAAACGCCTGGTATCTTTATAGTCCTGTCGGGTTTCGCCACC
TCTGACTTGAGCGTCGATTTTTGTGATGCTCGTCAGGGGGGCGGAGCCTATGGAAAAACGCCAGCAACGC
GGCCTTTTTACGGTTCCTGGCCTTTTGCTGGCCTTTTGCTCACATGTTCTTTCCTGCGTTATCCCCTGAT
TCTGTGGATAACCGTATTACCGCCTTTGAGTGAGCTGATACCGCTCGCCGCAGCCGAACGACCGAGCGCA
GCGAGT
Features (pLannotate 1.2.2; 27 found; start..end, strand, type, name):
     23..115     +  CDS            lacI (fragment): lac repressor; lacI; The lac repressor binds to the lac operator to inhibit transcription in E. coli. This inhibition can be relieved by adding lactose or isopropyl-β-D-thiogalactopyranoside (IPTG).
    128..149     +  protein_bind   CAP binding site: CAP binding activates transcription in the presence of cAMP. E. coli catabolite activator protein
    164..194     +  promoter       lac promoter: promoter for the E. coli lac operon
    202..218     +  protein_bind   lac operator: The lac repressor binds to the lac operator to inhibit transcription in E. coli. This inhibition can be relieved by adding lactose or isopropyl-β-D-thiogalactopyranoside (IPTG). lac repressor encoded by lacI
    263..281     +  promoter       T3 promoter: promoter for bacteriophage T3 RNA polymerase
    309..535     +  promoter       RSV promoter: Rous sarcoma virus enhancer/promoter
    536..716     +  LTR            5' LTR (truncated): truncated 5' long terminal repeat (LTR) from HIV-1
    763..888     +  misc_feature   HIV-1 Ψ: packaging signal of human immunodeficiency virus type 1
    872..1235    +  CDS            HIV-1 gag (fragment): gag protein from human immunodeficiency virus 1; gag
   1381..1614    +  misc_feature   RRE: The Rev response element (RRE) of HIV-1 allows for Rev-dependent mRNA export from the nucleus to the cytoplasm.
   1991..2017    +  CDS            Rev (fragment): human immunodeficiency virus 1 (HIV-1) Rev protein; rev; enhances nuclear export of unspliced and incompletely spliced viral mRNAs
   2021..2261    +  promoter       U6 promoter: RNA polymerase III promoter for human U6 snRNA
   2309..2376    +  misc_RNA       tracrRNA (fragment): trans-activating CRISPR RNA for the Streptococcus pyogenes CRISPR/Cas9 system
   2425..2542    +  misc_feature   cPPT/CTS: central polypurine tract and central termination sequence of HIV-1
   2611..2822    +  promoter       EF-1α core promoter: core promoter for human elongation factor EF-1α
   2848..3447    +  CDS            PuroR (fragment): puromycin N-acetyltransferase; pac from Streptomyces; confers resistance to puromycin
   3463..4051    +  misc_feature   WPRE: woodchuck hepatitis virus posttranscriptional regulatory element
   4102..4121    +  misc_feature   cPPT/CTS (fragment): central polypurine tract and central termination sequence of HIV-1
   4123..4356    +  LTR            3' LTR (ΔU3): self-inactivating 3' long terminal repeat (LTR) from HIV-1
   4434..4555    +  polyA_signal   SV40 poly(A) signal: SV40 polyadenylation signal
   4595..4730    +  rep_origin     SV40 ori: SV40 origin of replication
   4751..4769    -  promoter       T7 promoter: promoter for bacteriophage T7 RNA polymerase
   4777..4932    +  CDS            lacZα (fragment): LacZα fragment of β-galactosidase; lacZ fragment
   4937..5365    +  rep_origin     f1 ori (sequence partly withheld): f1 bacteriophage origin of replication; arrow indicates direction of (+) strand synthesis
   5418..5522    +  promoter       AmpR promoter: bla
   5523..6383    +  CDS            AmpR: β-lactamase; bla; confers resistance to ampicillin, carbenicillin, and related antibiotics
   6554..7142    +  rep_origin     ori: high-copy-number ColE1/pMB1/pBR322/pUC origin of replication
