[The description below was written by a language model from this plasmid's Addgene catalogue record and pLannotate feature annotations shown in this document.]
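Description:
CENPE C4.1 gRNA is a third-generation lentiviral CRISPR guide plasmid built on the pLenti-sgRNA backbone, carrying a single guide RNA against human CENPE. In bacteria it is maintained through a high-copy ColE1/pUC-type origin and selected with ampicillin via the β-lactamase gene. An f1 origin, an SV40 origin and remnants of a lac/lacZα cloning region, with T3 and T7 promoters, are also annotated in the backbone. The catalogue lists the empty backbone as 9,151 bp, whereas the sequenced construct is 7,302 nt. The record does not explain this difference, although replacing a filler fragment between the two BsmBI sites, both destroyed during cloning, would be consistent with it.

The transfer cassette starts with an RSV promoter fused to a truncated HIV-1 5′ LTR, which makes genomic RNA production in packaging cells independent of Tat. It ends in a ΔU3 self-inactivating 3′ LTR followed by an SV40 polyadenylation signal. Between the LTRs lie the Ψ packaging signal with a gag fragment, the Rev response element for nuclear export of the unspliced genome, and a cPPT/CTS. The human U6 RNA polymerase III promoter drives the CENPE spacer joined to the Streptococcus pyogenes tracrRNA-derived scaffold. Downstream, an EF-1α core promoter expresses puromycin N-acetyltransferase for selection of transduced mammalian cells, and a WPRE enhances transcript expression.

No Cas9 is encoded, so the nuclease must be supplied separately in the target cells. The plasmid belongs to a guide series used in a large-scale analysis of cell-cycle gene knockouts in human cells and their p53-dependent responses.
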