Addgene plasmid #90615: CENPE C4.1 gRNA
Purpose: 3rd generation lentiviral gRNA plasmid targeting human CENPE
Depositing lab: Iain Cheeseman. Depositing organization: Whitehead Institute for Biomedical Research. Publication: Large-Scale Analysis of CRISPR/Cas9 Cell-Cycle Knockouts Reveals the Diversity of p53-Dependent Responses to Cell-Cycle Defects. McKinley KL, Cheeseman IM. Dev Cell. 2017 Feb 27;40(4):405-420.e2. doi: 10.1016/j.devcel.2017.01.012. Epub 2017 Feb 16. PubMed 28216383.
Backbone
  Vector backbone: pLenti-sgRNA
  Backbone manufacturer: Eric Lander & David Sabatini labs (Addgene plasmid #71409)
  Backbone size w/o insert (bp): 9151
  Vector type: Lentiviral, CRISPR
  Selectable markers: Puromycin
Growth in bacteria
  Bacterial resistance: Ampicillin, 100 μg/mL
  Growth temperature: 37°C
  Growth strain: NEB Stable
  Copy number: Unknown
Gene/Insert
  Gene/Insert name: CENPE (Guide Designation C4.1) (alt name: pKMKO series)
  gRNA/shRNA sequence: CACCgCACTCGCACGCAGACGGCCA
  Species: H. sapiens (human)
  Promoter: U6
  Cloning method: Restriction Enzyme; 5′ cloning site BsmBI (destroyed during cloning); 3′ cloning site BsmBI (destroyed during cloning)
  Sequencing primers: 5′ hU6-F (5'-GAGGGCCTATTTCCCATGATT-3'); 3′ EF1a-R (5'-CACGGCGACTACTGCACTTA-3')
Terms and licenses: Academic/Nonprofit Terms; Industry Terms: Not Available to Industry
Depositor comments: Please note that gRNA target sequence listed is not strictly the 20nt spacer sequence, but also contains the 5' BsmBI overhang. For more information about knockout human cell lines generated using this plasmid, please see http://cellcycleknockouts.wi.mit.edu/ .
How to cite: CENPE C4.1 gRNA was a gift from Iain Cheeseman (Addgene plasmid # 90615 ; http://n2t.net/addgene:90615 ; RRID:Addgene_90615)
